>Addgene plasmid #175883 | pDL5 | addgene full sequence | sequence record 375380 | Addgene NGS Result
CTTTCCTGCGTTATCCCCTGATTCTGTGGATAACCGTATTACCGCCTTTGAGTGAGCTGATACCGCTCGC
CGCAGCCGAACGACCGAGCGCAGCGAGTCAGTGAGCGAGGAAGCGGAAGAGCGCCCAATACGCAAACCGC
CTCTCCCCGCGCGTTGGCCGATTCATTAATGCAGCTGGCACGACAGGTTTCCCGACTGGAAAGCGGGCAG
TGAGCGCAACGCAATTAATACGCGTACCGCTAGCCAGGAAGAGTTTGTAGAAACGCAAAAAGGCCATCCG
TCAGGATGGCCTTCTGCTTAGTTTGATGCCTGGCAGTTTATGGCGGGCGTCCTGCCCGCCACCCTCCGGG
CCGTTGCTTCACAACGTTCAAATCCGCTCCCGGCGGATTTGTCCTACTCAGGAGAGCGTTCACCGACAAA
CAACAGATAAAACGAAAGGCCCAGTCTTCCGACTGAGCCTTTCGTTTTATTTGATGCCTGGCAGTTCCCT
ACTCTCGCGTTAACGCTAGCATGGATGTTTTCCCAGTCACGACGTTGTAAAACGACGGCCAGTCTTAAGC
TCGGGCCCCAAATAATGATTTTATTTTGACTGATAGTGACCTGTTCGTTGCAACAAATTGATGAGCAATG
CTTTTTTATAATGCCAACTTTGTACAAAAAAGCAGGCTCCGCGGCCGCCTTGTTTAACTTTAAGAAGGAG
CCCTTCACCATGGATGGTAAAGGTCAAGATTACGTTGCGTGTTTAACCAATGGTTCAAATTCCCAGGTGA
AGGCAGAGTGGATCCACTTGGCACTAGGCGTGTCTATATTACTTAACATCCGCAGTGACGGAACGACAAT
TCTCAAACATTTGAGCTACAATCGAAGCATGGCGCAACAAGCAAAAATATGGTGGTATGAAAATTTGGAA
AGAGTGTGCAAGAAGTACAATATATGTGGCATAGATAGCTCAACTGATGGTGGTGGTTCAACGTATGGAC
AATGTTCAAATTCCCAATTTCAAAGAAACATGGACGCAAGCCCCGGGGGAAACAAAACCAGTAATCAATC
CACAAAAGATTCACCGAGAGCTTCTCAAGTAGAGAAGGAAAAGATCGAGTACTGTGAGCCACATGTATAT
ATAACACCTGCCATCTTCAGTGACGGAACCAGAGCTCCCAAATACGTGGAGTCTAGTAGCCGAAGAGTAA
CCCAAGTGCACCACGCCAAAACATGGTGGCCGGAGAATTGTGAAAAAGTGTACGAGAACCACAACAACAT
ATATGGCATAGATAGATCAATTGACGGTGGTGATAAGTTTGAGGGAAAAAGTAAAGTTAGTGACGGTGGG
TTAGACGGCAAAGATCAAGGTTCAATGTATGGACAAAGTTCAAATTCCGAGCTTCAAATAAACATGGACG
CAGACAATAGGAGATGTGAACCTGTGAGTGAGATGCTTTTCAAAAATTACAATGTGTGTTCGCCTAATGG
TTTAACCGATGTAAACTGTTCAAATCCCCAGTCTCAAAGAAAATTGGACGCAAGCCTAAAGAAAGACAAA
ATTGTGCATGAGTGGATTCGAACCGGTAGTGGCTTCTTTTTTGATTTTCAGGGCCCAAAATCTATAGTGA
GTGCTGCTCAAGTGGACGAGAAAAATTTCGAGTACTGTGAACAAGGTGTGTATATAACACTTGGCATCCT
CAGTGGCGGAATTATAGTTCTCAAACATTTGGAGTTCAGCCGAAGAATGGCGCAACAAGCAAAAGTTTGG
TGGTCGGAAAATTGGATAAAAGTGTACCAGGAGCACAACATATGTGGCATAGATAAATCATTTGATGGTA
GGTTTGATGATAGACGTGTCATTCGTCAATTAAGACCAAACAAGGGTGGGCGCGCCGACCCAGCTTTCTT
GTACAAAGTTGGCATTATAAGAAAGCATTGCTTATCAATTTGTTGCAACGAACAGGTCACTATCAGTCAA
AATAAAATCATTATTTGCCATCCAGCTGATATCCCCTATAGTGAGTCGTATTACATGGTCATAGCTGTTT
CCTGGCAGCTCTGGCCCGTGTCTCAAAATCTCTGATGTTACATTGCACAAGATAAAAATATATCATCATG
AACAATAAAACTGTCTGCTTACATAAACAGTAATACAAGGGGTGTTATGAGCCATATTCAACGGGAAACG
TCGAGGCCGCGATTAAATTCCAACATGGATGCTGATTTATATGGGTATAAATGGGCTCGCGATAATGTCG
GGCAATCAGGTGCGACAATCTATCGCTTGTATGGGAAGCCCGATGCGCCAGAGTTGTTTCTGAAACATGG
CAAAGGTAGCGTTGCCAATGATGTTACAGATGAGATGGTCAGACTAAACTGGCTGACGGAATTTATGCCT
CTTCCGACCATCAAGCATTTTATCCGTACTCCTGATGATGCATGGTTACTCACCACTGCGATCCCCGGAA
AAACAGCATTCCAGGTATTAGAAGAATATCCTGATTCAGGTGAAAATATTGTTGATGCGCTGGCAGTGTT
CCTGCGCCGGTTGCATTCGATTCCTGTTTGTAATTGTCCTTTTAACAGCGATCGCGTATTTCGTCTCGCT
CAGGCGCAATCACGAATGAATAACGGTTTGGTTGATGCGAGTGATTTTGATGACGAGCGTAATGGCTGGC
CTGTTGAACAAGTCTGGAAAGAAATGCATAAACTTTTGCCATTCTCACCGGATTCAGTCGTCACTCATGG
TGATTTCTCACTTGATAACCTTATTTTTGACGAGGGGAAATTAATAGGTTGTATTGATGTTGGACGAGTC
GGAATCGCAGACCGATACCAGGATCTTGCCATCCTATGGAACTGCCTCGGTGAGTTTTCTCCTTCATTAC
AGAAACGGCTTTTTCAAAAATATGGTATTGATAATCCTGATATGAATAAATTGCAGTTTCATTTGATGCT
CGATGAGTTTTTCTAATCAGAATTGGTTAATTGGTTGTAACACTGGCAGAGCATTACGCTGACTTGACGG
GACGGCGCAAGCTCATGACCAAAATCCCTTAACGTGAGTTACGCGTCGTTCCACTGAGCGTCAGACCCCG
TAGAAAAGATCAAAGGATCTTCTTGAGATCCTTTTTTTCTGCGCGTAATCTGCTGCTTGCAAACAAAAAA
ACCACCGCTACCAGCGGTGGTTTGTTTGCCGGATCAAGAGCTACCAACTCTTTTTCCGAAGGTAACTGGC
TTCAGCAGAGCGCAGATACCAAATACTGTTCTTCTAGTGTAGCCGTAGTTAGGCCACCACTTCAAGAACT
CTGTAGCACCGCCTACATACCTCGCTCTGCTAATCCTGTTACCAGTGGCTGCTGCCAGTGGCGATAAGTC
GTGTCTTACCGGGTTGGACTCAAGACGATAGTTACCGGATAAGGCGCAGCGGTCGGGCTGAACGGGGGGT
TCGTGCACACAGCCCAGCTTGGAGCGAACGACCTACACCGAACTGAGATACCTACAGCGTGAGCTATGAG
AAAGCGCCACGCTTCCCGAAGGGAGAAAGGCGGACAGGTATCCGGTAAGCGGCAGGGTCGGAACAGGAGA
GCGCACGAGGGAGCTTCCAGGGGGAAACGCCTGGTATCTTTATAGTCCTGTCGGGTTTCGCCACCTCTGA
CTTGAGCGTCGATTTTTGTGATGCTCGTCAGGGGGGCGGAGCCTATGGAAAAACGCCAGCAACGCGGCCT
TTTTACGGTTCCTGGCCTTTTGCTGGCCTTTTGCTCACATGTT
Features (pLannotate 1.2.2; 11 found; start..end, strand, type, name):
    121..213     +  CDS            lacI (fragment): lac repressor; lacI; The lac repressor binds to the lac operator to inhibit transcription in E. coli. This inhibition can be relieved by adding lactose or isopropyl-β-D-thiogalactopyranoside (IPTG).
    268..295     -  terminator     rrnB T2 terminator: transcription terminator T2 from the E. coli rrnB gene
    427..470     +  terminator     rrnB T1 terminator: Escherichia coli rrnB; transcription terminator T1 from the E. coli rrnB gene
    517..553     -  CDS            lacZα (fragment): LacZα fragment of β-galactosidase; lacZ fragment
    569..668     +  protein_bind   attL1: mutant version of attL; recombination site for the Gateway® LR reaction LR Clonase™
    680..700     +  RBS            RBS: efficient ribosome binding site from bacteriophage T7 gene 10 (Olins and Rangwala, 1989)
    710..1861    +  CDS            RLM3 (fragment): RLM3_ARATH - Experimental evidence at transcript level: Swiss-Prot protein existence level 2. TIR-NB-LRR receptor-like protein that confers resistance to the pathogens Leptosphaeria maculans (blackleg disease), Botrytis cinerea, Alternaria brassicicola and Alternaria brassicae. Required for efficient callose deposition downstream of RLM1 during infection with L.maculans. From Arabidopsis thaliana (Mouse-ear cress).
   1878..1977    -  protein_bind   attL2: mutant version of attL; recombination site for the Gateway® LR reaction LR Clonase™
   1995..2013    -  promoter       T7 promoter: promoter for bacteriophage T7 RNA polymerase
   2147..2956    +  CDS            KanR: aminoglycoside phosphotransferase; aph(3')-Ia; confers resistance to kanamycin in bacteria or G418 (Geneticin®) in eukaryotes
   3103..3691    +  rep_origin     ori: high-copy-number ColE1/pMB1/pBR322/pUC origin of replication
