[The description below was written by a language model from this plasmid's Addgene catalogue record and pLannotate feature annotations shown in this document.]
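Description:
pDL5 is a Gateway entry clone built on the pENTR-SD-TOPO backbone, a small (about 3.75 kb) high-copy bacterial plasmid intended purely as a donor for LR recombination rather than for expression in its own right. It replicates in E. coli from a ColE1/pUC-type origin and is selected with kanamycin through an aminoglycoside phosphotransferase (KanR) gene. Upstream of the cloning region lie the rrnB T1 and T2 transcription terminators, which insulate the insert from read-through transcription coming from the vector. Short lacI and lacZα fragments detected nearby appear to be backbone remnants with no functional role.

The insert, catalogued as ID#6 from Arabidopsis thaliana, was introduced by TOPO cloning and sits between the attL1 and attL2 sites. Sequence annotation identifies it as a fragment of roughly 1.15 kb matching RLM3, a TIR-NB-LRR receptor-like protein associated with resistance to several fungal pathogens. The name and the associated publication suggest that it is one of a series of integrated domains taken from plant NLR immune receptors, although the record does not define the exact boundaries or the domain the fragment represents. A bacteriophage T7 gene 10 ribosome binding site, characteristic of the SD version of this backbone, lies directly upstream of the coding sequence and inside attL1, so it travels with the insert and can support translation in prokaryotic destination vectors. A T7 promoter lies outside attL2, facing back toward the insert. No plant or other eukaryotic promoter is present. In an LR Clonase reaction, the attL-flanked fragment is transferred into an attR-containing destination vector of choice, consistent with its inclusion in a toolkit for screening NLR integrated domains as candidate targets of plant pathogen effectors.
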