Addgene plasmid #175883: pDL5
Purpose: pENTRY for Gateway LR reaction
Depositing lab: Nemo Peeters. Depositing organization: CNRS UMR 2594, INRA UMR 0441, Laboratoire des Interactions Plantes Micro-organismes (LIPM). Publication: An NLR integrated domain toolkit to identify plant pathogen effector targets. Landry D, Mila I, Sabbagh CRR, Zaffuto M, Pouzet C, Tremousaygue D, Dabos P, Deslandes L, Peeters N. Plant J. 2023 Sep;115(5):1443-1457. doi: 10.1111/tpj.16331. Epub 2023 Jul 24. PubMed 37248633.
Backbone
  Vector backbone: pENTR-SD-TOPO
  Vector type: pENTRY clone
Growth in bacteria
  Bacterial resistance: Kanamycin, 50 μg/mL
  Growth temperature: 37°C
  Growth strain: DH5alpha
  Copy number: High Copy
Gene/Insert
  Gene/Insert name: ID#6
  Species: A. thaliana (mustard weed)
  Cloning method: TOPO Cloning
  Sequencing primers: 5′ n/a
Terms and licenses: Academic/Nonprofit Terms; Industry Terms: Not Available to Industry
Depositor comments: Peeters lab uses Mach1 cells for transformation. Please visit https://www.biorxiv.org/content/10.1101/2021.08.23.457316v2 for bioRxiv preprint.
How to cite: pDL5 was a gift from Nemo Peeters (Addgene plasmid # 175883 ; http://n2t.net/addgene:175883 ; RRID:Addgene_175883)
